>Addgene plasmid #52587 | pVITRO-HPV68 L1L2 | depositor full sequence | sequence record 81720 | pVITRO-HPV68 L1L2 sequence 9229 bps
CCTGCAGGGCCTGAAATAACCTCTGAAAGAGGAACTTGGTTAGGTACCTTCTGAGGCGGAAAGAACCAGC
TGTGGAATGTGTGTCAGTTAGGGTGTGGAAAGTCCCCAGGCTCCCCAGCAGGCAGAAGTATGCAAAGCAT
GCATCTCAATTAGTCAGCAACCAGGTGTGGAAAGTCCCCAGGCTCCCCAGCAGGCAGAAGTATGCAAAGC
ATGCATCTCAATTAGTCAGCAACCATAGTCCCACTAGTGGAGCCGAGAGTAATTCATACAAAAGGAGGGA
TCGCCTTCGCAAGGGGAGAGCCCAGGGACCGTCCCTAAATTCTCACAGACCCAAATCCCTGTAGCCGCCC
CACGACAGCGCGAGGAGCATGCGCTCAGGGCTGAGCGCGGGGAGAGCAGAGCACACAAGCTCATAGACCC
TGGTCGTGGGGGGGAGGACCGGGGAGCTGGCGCGGGGCAAACTGGGAAAGCGGTGTCGTGTGCTGGCTCC
GCCCTCTTCCCGAGGGTGGGGGAGAACGGTATATAAGTGCGGCAGTCGCCTTGGACGTTCTTTTTCGCAA
CGGGTTTGCCGTCAGAACGCAGGTGAGGGGCGGGTGTGGCTTCCGCGGGCCGCCGAGCTGGAGGTCCTGC
TCCGAGCGGGCCGGGCCCCGCTGTCGTCGGCGGGGATTAGCTGCGAGCATTCCCGCTTCGAGTTGCGGGC
GGCGCGGGAGGCAGAGTGCGAGGCCTAGCGGCAACCCCGTAGCCTCGCCTCGTGTCCGGCTTGAGGCCTA
GCGTGGTGTCCGCGCCGCCGCCGCGTGCTACTCCGGCCGCACTCTGGTCTTTTTTTTTTTTGTTGTTGTT
GCCCTGCTGCCTTCGATTGCCGTTCAGCAATAGGGGCTAACAAAGGGAGGGTGCGGGGCTTGCTCGCCCG
GAGCCCGGAGAGGTCATGGTTGGGGAGGAATGGAGGGACAGGAGTGGCGGCTGGGGCCCGCCCGCCTTCG
GAGCACATGTCCGACGCCACCTGGATGGGGCGAGGCCTGGGGTTTTTCCCGAAGCAACCAGGCTGGGGTT
AGCGTGCCGAGGCCATGTGGCCCCAGCACCCGGCACGATCTGGCTTGGCGGCGCCGCGTTGCCCTGCCTC
CCTAACTAGGGTGAGGCCATCCCGTCCGGCACCAGTTGCGTGCGTGGAAAGATGGCCGCTCCCGGGCCCT
GTTGCAAGGAGCTCAAAATGGAGGACGCGGCAGCCCGGTGGAGCGGGCGGGTGAGTCACCCACACAAAGG
AAGAGGGCCTGGTCCCTCACCGGCTGCTGCTTCCTGTGACCCCGTGGTCCTATCGGCCGCAATAGTCACC
TCGGGCTTTTGAGCACGGCTAGTCGCGGCGGGGGGAGGGGATGTAATGGCGTTGGAGTTTGTTCACATTT
GGTGGGTGGAGACTAGTCAGGCCAGCCTGGCGCTGGAAGTCATTTTTGGAATTTGTCCCCTTGAGTTTTG
AGCGGAGCTAATTCTCGGGCTTCTTAGCGGTTCAAAGGTATCTTTTAAACCCTTTTTTAGGTGTTGTGAA
AACCACCGCTAATTCAAAGCAACCGGTGATATCAAAGATCCGCCACCATGGCACTGTGGAGAGCCAGCGA
CAACATGGTGTACCTGCCCCCTCCCAGCGTGGCCAAGGTGGTCAACACCGACGACTACGTGACCCGGACC
GGCATGTACTACTACGCCGGCACCTCTCGGCTCCTGACCGTGGGCCACCCCTACTTCAAGGTGCCCATGA
GCGGCGGCAGAAAGCAGGGCATCCCCAAGGTGTCCGCCTACCAGTACCGGGTGTTCAGAGTGACCCTGCC
CGACCCCAACAAGTTCAGCGTGCCCGAGAGCACCCTGTACAACCCCGACACCCAGCGGATGGTCTGGGCC
TGCGTGGGCGTGGAGATCGGCAGAGGCCAGCCCCTGGGCGTGGGCCTGAGCGGCCACCCCCTGTACAATC
GGCTGGACGACACCGAGAACAGCCCCTTCAGCAGCAACAAGAACCCCAAGGACAGCCGGGACAACGTGGC
CGTGGACTGCAAGCAGACCCAGCTGTGCATCATCGGCTGCGTGCCTGCCATTGGCGAGCACTGGGCCAAG
GGCAAGAGCTGCAAGCCCACCAACGTGCAGCAGGGCGACTGCCCCCCTCTGGAACTGGTCAACACACCCA
TCGAGGACGGCGACATGATCGACACCGGCTACGGCGCCATGGACTTCGGCACCCTGCAGGAAACCAAGAG
CGAGGTCCCCCTGGACATCTGCCAGAGCGTGTGCAAGTACCCCGACTACCTGCAGATGAGCGCCGACGTG
TACGGCGACAGCATGTTCTTTTGCCTGCGGCGGGAGCAGCTGTTCGCCCGGCACTTCTGGAACAGAGGCG
GCATGGTCGGCGACACCATCCCCACCGACATGTACATCAAGGGCACCGACATCAGAGAGACACCCAGCAG
CTACGTGTACGCCCCCAGCCCCAGCGGCAGCATGGTGTCCAGCGACAGCCAGCTGTTCAACAAGCCCTAC
TGGCTGCACAAGGCCCAGGGCCACAACAACGGCATCTGCTGGCACAACCAGCTGTTTCTGACCGTGGTGG
ACACCACCAGAAGCACCAACTTCACCCTGAGCACCACCACCGACAGCACCGTGCCCGCCGTGTACGACAG
CAATAAGTTCAAAGAATACGTGCGGCACGTGGAGGAATACGACCTGCAGTTCATCTTCCAGCTGTGTACC
ATCACCCTGTCCACCGACGTGATGAGCTACATCCACACCATGAACCCCGCCATCCTGGACGACTGGAACT
TCGGCGTGGCCCCTCCCCCTAGCGCCAGCCTGGTGGATACCTACAGATACCTGCAGAGCGCCGCCATCAC
CTGCCAGAAGGACGCCCCTGCCCCCGTGAAGAAGGACCCCTACGACGGCCTGAACTTCTGGAATGTGGAC
CTGAAAGAGAAGTTCAGCAGCGAGCTGGACCAGTTCCCCCTGGGCCGGAAGTTCCTGCTGCAAGCCGGCG
TGCGGAGAAGGCCCACCATCGGCCCCAGAAAGCGGACCGCCACCGCAGCCACAACCTCCACCTCCAAGCA
CAAGCGGAAGCGGGTGTCCAAGTGATAGTCTAGCTGGCCAGACATGATAAGATACATTGATGAGTTTGGA
CAAACCACAACTAGAATGCAGTGAAAAAAATGCTTTATTTGTGAAATTTGTGATGCTATTGCTTTATTTG
TAACCATTATAAGCTGCAATAAACAAGTTAACAACAACAATTGCATTCATTTTATGTTTCAGGTTCAGGG
GGAGGTGTGGGAGGTTTTTTAAAGCAAGTAAAACCTCTACAAATGTGGTATGGAAATGTTAATTAACTAG
CCATGACCAAAATCCCTTAACGTGAGTTTTCGTTCCACTGAGCGTCAGACCCCGTAGAAAAGATCAAAGG
ATCTTCTTGAGATCCTTTTTTTCTGCGCGTAATCTGCTGCTTGCAAACAAAAAAACCACCGCTACCAGCG
GTGGTTTGTTTGCCGGATCAAGAGCTACCAACTCTTTTTCCGAAGGTAACTGGCTTCAGCAGAGCGCAGA
TACCAAATACTGTTCTTCTAGTGTAGCCGTAGTTAGGCCACCACTTCAAGAACTCTGTAGCACCGCCTAC
ATACCTCGCTCTGCTAATCCTGTTACCAGTGGCTGCTGCCAGTGGCGATAAGTCGTGTCTTACCGGGTTG
GACTCAAGACGATAGTTACCGGATAAGGCGCAGCGGTCGGGCTGAACGGGGGGTTCGTGCACACAGCCCA
GCTTGGAGCGAACGACCTACACCGAACTGAGATACCTACAGCGTGAGCTATGAGAAAGCGCCACGCTTCC
CGAAGGGAGAAAGGCGGACAGGTATCCGGTAAGCGGCAGGGTCGGAACAGGAGAGCGCACGAGGGAGCTT
CCAGGGGGAAACGCCTGGTATCTTTATAGTCCTGTCGGGTTTCGCCACCTCTGACTTGAGCGTCGATTTT
TGTGATGCTCGTCAGGGGGGCGGAGCCTATGGAAAAACGCCAGCAACGCGGCCTTTTTACGGTTCCTGGC
CTTTTGCTGGCCTTTTGCTCACATGTTCTTAATTAACCTGCAGGCGTTACATAACTTACGGTAAATGGCC
CGCCTGGCTGACCGCCCAACGACCCCCGCCCATTGACGTCAATAATGACGTATGTTCCCATAGTAACGCC
AATAGGGACTTTCCATTGACGTCAATGGGTGGAGTATTTACGGTAAACTGCCCACTTGGCAGTACATCAA
GTGTATCATATGCCAAGTACGCCCCCTATTGACGTCAATGACGGTAAATGGCCCGCCTGGCATTATGCCC
AGTACATGACCTTATGGGACTTTCCTACTTGGCAGTACATCTACGTATTAGTCATCGCTATTACCATGAT
GATGCGGTTTTGGCAGTACATCAATGGGCGTGGATAGCGGTTTGACTCACGGGGATTTCCAAGTCTCCAC
CCCATTGACGTCAATGGGAGTTTGTTTTGACTAGTGGAGCCGAGAGTAATTCATACAAAAGGAGGGATCG
CCTTCGCAAGGGGAGAGCCCAGGGACCGTCCCTAAATTCTCACAGACCCAAATCCCTGTAGCCGCCCCAC
GACAGCGCGAGGAGCATGCGCCCAGGGCTGAGCGCGGGTAGATCAGAGCACACAAGCTCACAGTCCCCGG
CGGTGGGGGGAGGGGCGCGCTGAGCGGGGGCCAGGGAGCTGGCGCGGGGCAAACTGGGAAAGTGGTGTCG
TGTGCTGGCTCCGCCCTCTTCCCGAGGGTGGGGGAGAACGGTATATAAGTGCGGTAGTCGCCTTGGACGT
TCTTTTTCGCAACGGGTTTGCCGTCAGAACGCAGGTGAGTGGCGGGTGTGGCTTCCGCGGGCCCCGGAGC
TGGAGCCCTGCTCTGAGCGGGCCGGGCTGATATGCGAGTGTCGTCCGCAGGGTTTAGCTGTGAGCATTCC
CACTTCGAGTGGCGGGCGGTGCGGGGGTGAGAGTGCGAGGCCTAGCGGCAACCCCGTAGCCTCGCCTCGT
GTCCGGCTTGAGGCCTAGCGTGGTGTCCGCCGCCGCGTGCCACTCCGGCCGCACTATGCGTTTTTTGTCC
TTGCTGCCCTCGATTGCCTTCCAGCAGCATGGGCTAACAAAGGGAGGGTGTGGGGCTCACTCTTAAGGAG
CCCATGAAGCTTACGTTGGATAGGAATGGAAGGGCAGGAGGGGCGACTGGGGCCCGCCCGCCTTCGGAGC
ACATGTCCGACGCCACCTGGATGGGGCGAGGCCTGTGGCTTTCCGAAGCAATCGGGCGTGAGTTTAGCCT
ACCTGGGCCATGTGGCCCTAGCACTGGGCACGGTCTGGCCTGGCGGTGCCGCGTTCCCTTGCCTCCCAAC
AAGGGTGAGGCCGTCCCGCCCGGCACCAGTTGCTTGCGCGGAAAGATGGCCGCTCCCGGGGCCCTGTTGC
AAGGAGCTCAAAATGGAGGACGCGGCAGCCCGGTGGAGCGGGCGGGTGAGTCACCCACACAAAGGAAGAG
GGCCTTGCCCCTCGCCGGCCGCTGCTTCCTGTGACCCCGTGGTCTATCGGCCGCATAGTCACCTCGGGCT
TCTCTTGAGCACCGCTCGTCGCGGCGGGGGGAGGGGATCTAATGGCGTTGGAGTTTGTTCACATTTGGTG
GGTGGAGACTAGTCAGGCCAGCCTGGCGCTGGAAGTCATTCTTGGAATTTGCCCCTTTGAGTTTGGAGCG
AGGCTAATTCTCAAGCCTCTTAGCGGTTCAAAGGTATTTTCTAAACCCGTTTCCAGGTGTTGTGAAAGCC
ACCGCTAATTCAAAGCAATCCGGAGTATACGGATCCGCCACCATGGTGTCCCACAGAGCCGCCAGACGGA
AGCGGGCCAGCGCCACCGACCTGTACAAGACCTGCAAGCAGAGCGGCACCTGCCCCAGCGACGTGATCAA
CAAGGTGGAGGGCACCACACTGGCCGACAAGATCCTGCAGTGGACCAGCCTGGGCATCTTCCTGGGCGGC
CTGGGCATTGGCACCGGCAGCGGCACAGGCGGCAGAGCCGGCTACATCCCCCTCGGCGGCAAGCCCAACA
CCGTGGTGGACGTGTCCCCCGCCAGACCCCCCGTGGTCATCGAGCCCGTGGGCCCCACCGAGCCCAGCAT
CGTGCAGCTGGTCGAGGACAGCAGCGTGATCACCTCTGGCACACCCGTCCCCACCTTCACCGGCACCAGC
GGCTTCGAGATCACCAGCAGCTCCACCACCACCCCTGCCGTGCTGGACATCACCCCCAGCAGCGGCAGCG
TGCAGGTGTCCAGCACCAGCTTCACCAACCCCGCCTTCACCGACCCCACCATCATCGAGGTGCCCCAGAC
CGGCGAGGTGTCCGGCAACGTGTTCGTGAGCACCCCCACCTCCGGCACTCACGGCTATGAGGAAATCCCC
ATGCAGGTGTTCGCCACCCACGGCACAGGCACAGAACCTATCAGCAGCACCCCCATCCCTGGCGTGTCTC
GGGTGGCAGGACCCCGGCTCTACTCTAGGGCTCACCAGCAGGTCCGGGTGTCCAACTTCGACTTCGTGAC
CCACCCCTCTAGCTTCGTCACCTTCGACAACCCTGCCTTCGAGCCTGTGGACACCACTCTGACCTATGAG
CCCGCCGATATCGCCCCCGACCCCGACTTCCTGGACATCGTGCGGCTGCACAGACCCGCCCTGACCAGCA
GACGGGGCACCGTGCGGTTCAGCAGAGTGGGCAAGAAAGCCACCATGTTCACCAGGCGGGGGACCCAGAT
CGGCGCCCAGGTGCACTACTACCACGACATCAGCAATATCACACCAGCCGACAGCATCGAGCTGCAGCCC
CTGGTGGCCCCCGAGCAGGCCGACCCCATGGACAACCTGTACGACATCTACGCTCCCGATACTGACAACA
CCACCGTGCTGGATACCGCCTTCCACAACGCCACCTTTACCACCAGATCCCACATCAGCGTGCCCAGCCT
GGCCAGCGCCGCCAGCACCACCTACACAAACACCACCATCCCTCTGGGCACCGCCTGGAACACCCCCGTG
AACACCGGCCCTGACGTGGTCCTGCCCAGCACAACACCCCAGCTGCCTCTGACCCCCTCCACCCCCATCG
ACACCACCTTCGCCATCACCATCTACGGCAGCAATTACTACCTCCTGCCCCTGCTGTTCTTCCTGCTGAA
GAAGCGGAAGCACCTGCCCTACTTTTTCACCGACGGCATCGTGGCCAGCTGATAGTCTAGGAGCAGGTTT
CCCCAATGACACAAAACGTGCAACTTGAAACTCCGCCTGGTCTTTCCAGGTCTAGAGGGGTAACACTTTG
TACTGCGTTTGGCTCCACGCTCGATCCACTGGCGAGTGTTAGTAACAGCACTGTTGCTTCGTAGCGGAGC
ATGACGGCCGTGGGAACTCCTCCTTGGTAACAAGGACCCACGGGGCCAAAAGCCACGCCCACACGGGCCC
GTCATGTGTGCAACCCCAGCACGGCGACTTTACTGCGAAACCCACTTTAAAGTGACATTGAAACTGGTAC
CCACACACTGGTGACAGGCTAAGGATGCCCTTCAGGTACCCCGAGGTAACACGCGACACTCGGGATCTGA
GAAGGGGACTGGGGCTTCTATAAAAGCGCTCGGTTTAAAAAGCTTCTATGCCTGAATAGGTGACCGGAGG
TCGGCACCTTTCCTTTGCAATTACTGACCCTATGAATACACTGACTGTTTGACAATTAATCATCGGCATA
GTATATCGGCATAGTATAATACGACTCACTATAGGAGGGCCACCATGATTGAACAAGATGGATTGCACGC
AGGTTCTCCGGCCGCTTGGGTGGAGAGGCTATTCGGCTATGACTGGGCACAACAGACAATCGGCTGCTCT
GATGCCGCCGTGTTCCGGCTGTCAGCGCAGGGGCGCCCGGTTCTTTTTGTCAAGACCGACCTGTCCGGTG
CCCTGAATGAACTGCAAGACGAGGCAGCGCGGCTATCGTGGCTGGCCACGACGGGCGTTCCTTGCGCAGC
TGTGCTCGACGTTGTCACTGAAGCGGGAAGGGACTGGCTGCTATTGGGCGAAGTGCCGGGGCAGGATCTC
CTGTCATCTCACCTTGCTCCTGCCGAGAAAGTATCCATCATGGCTGATGCAATGCGGCGGCTGCATACGC
TTGATCCGGCTACCTGCCCATTCGACCACCAAGCGAAACATCGCATCGAGCGAGCACGTACTCGGATGGA
AGCCGGTCTTGTCGATCAGGATGATCTGGACGAAGAGCATCAGGGGCTCGCGCCAGCCGAACTGTTCGCC
AGGCTCAAGGCGAGCATGCCCGACGGCGAGGATCTCGTCGTGACACATGGCGATGCCTGCTTGCCGAATA
TCATGGTGGAAAATGGCCGCTTTTCTGGATTCATCGACTGTGGCCGGCTGGGTGTGGCGGACCGCTATCA
GGACATAGCGTTGGCTACCCGTGATATTGCTGAAGAGCTTGGCGGCGAATGGGCTGACCGCTTCCTCGTG
CTTTACGGTATCGCCGCTCCCGATTCGCAGCGCATCGCCTTCTATCGCCTTCTTGACGAGTTCTTCTGAG
CGGGACTCTGGGGTTCGAAATGACCGACCAAGCGAATTCGCTAGGATTATCCCTAATACCTGCCACCCCA
CTCTTAATCAGTGGTGGAAGAACGGTCTCAGAACTGTTTGTTTCAATTGGCCATTTAAGTTTAGTAGTAA
AAGACTGGTTAATGATAACAATGCATCGTAAAACCTTCAGAAGGAAAGGAGAATGTTTTGTGGACCACTT
TGGTTTTCTTTTTTGCGTGTGGCAGTTTTAAGTTATTAGTTTTTAAAATCAGTACTTTTTAATGGAAACA
ACTTGACCAAAAATTTGTCACAGAATTTTGAGACCCATTAAAAAAGTTAAATGAGAAACCTGTGTGTTCC
TTTGGTCAACACCGAGACATTTAGGTGAAAGACATCTAATTCTGGTTTTACGAATCTGGAAACTTCTTGA
AAATGTAATTCTTGAGTTAACACTTCTGGGTGGAGAATAGGGTTGTTTTCCCCCCACATAATTGGAAGGG
GAAGGAATATCATTTAAAGCTATGGGAGGGTTGCTTTGATTACAACACTGGAGAGAAATGCAGCATGTTG
CTGATTGCCTGTCACTAAAACAGGCCAAAAACTGAGTCCTTGGGTTGCATAGAAAGCTG
Features (pLannotate 1.2.2; 14 found; start..end, strand, type, name):
     51..242     +  promoter       SV40 promoter (fragment): SV40 enhancer and early promoter
    429..1562    +  promoter       mEF-1α promoter (fragment): strong constitutive promoter for mouse elongation factor EF-1α
   1588..3051    +  CDS            L1 (fragment): VL1_HPV18 - Experimental evidence at protein level: Swiss-Prot protein existence level 1. Forms an icosahedral capsid with a T=7 symmetry and a 50 nm diameter. The capsid is composed of 72 pentamers linked to each other by disulfide bonds and associated with L2 proteins. Binds to heparan sulfate proteoglycans on cell surface of basal layer keratinocytes to provide initial virion attachment. This binding mediates a conformational change in the virus capsid that facilitates efficient infection. The virion enters the host cell via endocytosis. During virus trafficking, L1 protein dissociates from
   3128..3249    -  polyA_signal   SV40 poly(A) signal: SV40 polyadenylation signal
   3272..3343    -  CDS            large T antigen (fragment): large T antigen from SV40 (simian virus 40)
   3437..4025    +  rep_origin     ori: high-copy-number ColE1/pMB1/pBR322/pUC origin of replication
   4105..4408    +  enhancer       CMV enhancer: human cytomegalovirus immediate early enhancer
   4410..4509    +  promoter       CMV promoter (fragment): human cytomegalovirus (CMV) immediate early promoter
   5853..7244    +  CDS            L2: VL2_HPV16 - Experimental evidence at protein level: Swiss-Prot protein existence level 1. Minor protein of the capsid that localizes along the inner surface of the virion, within the central cavities beneath the L1 pentamers. Plays a role in capsid stabilization through interaction with the major capsid protein L1. Once the virion enters the host cell, L2 escorts the genomic DNA into the nucleus by promoting escape from the endosomal compartments and traffic through the host Golgi network. Mechanistically, the C-terminus of L2 possesses a cell-penetrating peptide that protudes from the host en
   7272..7716    +  misc_feature   FMDV IRES: internal ribosome entry site (IRES) of the foot-and-mouth disease virus
   7749..7767    +  promoter       tac promoter (fragment): strong E. coli promoter; hybrid between the trp and lac UV5 promoters
   7787..7805    +  promoter       T7 promoter: promoter for bacteriophage T7 RNA polymerase
   7815..8609    +  CDS            NeoR/KanR: aminoglycoside phosphotransferase from Tn5; aph(3')-II (or nptII); confers resistance to neomycin, kanamycin, and G418 (Geneticin®)
   8656..9228    +  polyA_signal   EF-1α poly(A) signal: human EF-1α polyadenylation signal
