[The description below was written by a language model from this plasmid's Addgene catalogue record and pLannotate feature annotations shown in this document.]
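Description:
pVITRO-HPV68 L1L2 is a 9.2 kb mammalian expression plasmid built on the InvivoGen pVITRO1-neo-mcs backbone, a dual-cassette vector designed to express two genes from a single plasmid. It carries the major (L1, about 1.5 kb) and minor (L2, about 1.4 kb) capsid protein genes of human papillomavirus type 68. The plasmid is propagated in E. coli at high copy from a ColE1/pUC-type origin under kanamycin selection. The same Tn5 aminoglycoside phosphotransferase gene (NeoR/KanR) gives G418 resistance in mammalian cells.

In the annotated sequence, L1 lies downstream of an SV40 enhancer fragment and a mouse EF-1α promoter, and its transcript ends at an SV40 polyadenylation signal. The annotation software labelled this ORF by similarity to HPV18 L1 and the second ORF by similarity to HPV16 L2; these are homology matches, not the recorded identity of the inserts. The second cassette begins with a CMV enhancer and a partial CMV promoter match. A stretch of more than 1 kb between this and L2 is unannotated, so the core promoter driving L2 cannot be named from the feature table. L2 is followed by an FMDV IRES and the NeoR/KanR coding sequence, ending in an EF-1α poly(A) signal. Drug resistance in mammalian cells is therefore translated from the same bicistronic transcript as L2. Short bacterial promoter matches (tac and T7 fragments) just upstream of NeoR/KanR presumably drive its expression in E. coli.

Co-expression of L1 and L2 in mammalian cells lets the two proteins assemble into papillomavirus capsids. The associated publication, on inhibitors and L2 antibodies affecting infectivity of diverse HPV types, suggests use in producing HPV68 pseudovirions for infectivity and neutralization assays, although the record itself states only the expression purpose.
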