Addgene plasmid #52587: pVITRO-HPV68 L1L2
Purpose: Expresses HPV68 L1 and L2 in mammalian cells
Depositing lab: Richard Roden. Depositing organization: Johns Hopkins University and School of Medicine. Publication: Impact of inhibitors and L2 antibodies upon the infectivity of diverse alpha and beta human papillomavirus types. Kwak K, Jiang R, Wang JW, Jagu S, Kirnbauer R, Roden RB. PLoS One. 2014 May 9;9(5):e97232. doi: 10.1371/journal.pone.0097232. eCollection 2014. PubMed 24816794.
Backbone
  Vector backbone: pVITRO1-neo-mcs
  Backbone manufacturer: InvivoGen
  Backbone size w/o insert (bp): 6295
  Total vector size (bp): 9229
  Vector type: Mammalian Expression
  Selectable markers: Neomycin (select with G418)
Growth in bacteria
  Bacterial resistance: Kanamycin, 50 μg/mL
  Growth temperature: 37°C
  Growth strain: DH5alpha
  Copy number: High Copy
Gene/Insert 1
  Gene/Insert name: HPV68 L1
  Species: H. sapiens (human)
  Insert size (bp): 1521
  Cloning method: Restriction Enzyme; 5′ cloning site BglII (destroyed during cloning); 3′ cloning site NheI (destroyed during cloning)
  Sequencing primers: 5′ AAACCACCGCTAATTCAAAGC; 3′ GTGGTTTGTCCAAACTCATCAA
Gene/Insert 2
  Gene/Insert name: HPV68 L2
  Species: H. sapiens (human)
  Insert size (bp): 1413
  Cloning method: Restriction Enzyme; 5′ cloning site BamHI (not destroyed); 3′ cloning site AvrII (destroyed during cloning)
  Sequencing primers: 5′ GCCTCTTAGCGGTTCAAAGG; 3′ CAAAGGTATTTTCTAAACCCGTTTC
Terms and licenses: Academic/Nonprofit Terms; Industry Terms: Not Available to Industry
How to cite: pVITRO-HPV68 L1L2 was a gift from Richard Roden (Addgene plasmid # 52587 ; http://n2t.net/addgene:52587 ; RRID:Addgene_52587)
