>Addgene plasmid #52587 | pVITRO-HPV68 L1L2 | addgene partial sequence | sequence record 84504 | mEF1-Fwd 5'-TTTTGAGCGGAGCTAATTCTCGGG-3'
AACCCTTTTTTAGGTGTTGTGAAAACCACCGCTAATTCAAAGCAACCGGTGATATCAAAGATCCGCCACC
ATGGCACTGTGGAGAGCCAGCGACAACATGGTGTACCTGCCCCCTCCCAGCGTGGCCAAGGTGGTCAACA
CCGACGACTACGTGACCCGGACCGGCATGTACTACTACGCCGGCACCTCTCGGCTCCTGACCGTGGGCCA
CCCCTACTTCAAGGTGCCCATGAGCGGCGGCAGAAAGCAGGGCATCCCCAAGGTGTCCGCCTACCAGTAC
CGGGTGTTCAGAGTGACCCTGCCCGACCCCAACAAGTTCAGCGTGCCCGAGAGCACCCTGTACAACCCCG
ACACCCAGCGGATGGTCTGGGCCTGCGTGGGCGTGGAGATCGGCAGAGGCCAGCCCCTGGGCGTGGGCCT
GAGCGGCCACCCCCTGTACAATCGGCTGGACGACACCGAGAACAGCCCCTTCAGCAGCAACAAGAACCCC
AAGGACAGCCGGGACAACGTGGCCGTGGACTGCAAGCAGACCCAGCTGTGCATCATCGGCTGCGTGCCTG
CCATTGGCGAGCACTGGGCCAAGGGCAAGAGCTGCAAGCCCACCAACGTGCAGCAGGGCGACTGCCCCCC
TCTGGAACTGGTCAACACACCCATCGAGGACGGCGACATGATCGACACCGGCTACGGCGCCATGGACTTC
GGCACCCTGCAGGAAACCAAGAGCGAGGTCCCCCTGGACATCTGCCAGAGCGTGTGCAAGTACCCCGACT
ACCTGCAGATGAGCGCCGACGTGTACGGCGACAGCATGTTCTTTTGCCTGCGGCGGGAGCAGCTGTTCGC
CCGGCACTTCTGGAACAGAGGCGGCATGGTCGGC
