>Addgene plasmid #52587 | pVITRO-HPV68 L1L2 | addgene partial sequence | sequence record 84540 | EBV-rev 5'-GTGGTTTGTCCAAACTCATC-3'
GACTATCACTTGGACACCCGCTTCCGCTTGTGCTTGGAGGTGGAGGTTGTGGCTGCGGTGGCGGTCCGCT
TTCTGGGGCCGATGGTGGGCCTTCTCCGCACGCCGGCTTGCAGCAGGAACTTCCGGCCCAGGGGGAACTG
GTCCAGCTCGCTGCTGAACTTCTCTTTCAGGTCCACATTCCAGAAGTTCAGGCCGTCGTAGGGGTCCTTC
TTCACGGGGGCAGGGGCGTCCTTCTGGCAGGTGATGGCGGCGCTCTGCAGGTATCTGTAGGTATCCACCA
GGCTGGCGCTAGGGGGAGGGGCCACGCCGAAGTTCCAGTCGTCCAGGATGGCGGGGTTCATGGTGTGGAT
GTAGCTCATCACGTCGGTGGACAGGGTGATGGTACACAGCTGGAAGATGAACTGCAGGTCGTATTCCTCC
ACGTGCCGCACGTATTCTTTGAACTTATTGCTGTCGTACACGGCGGGCACGGTGCTGTCGGTGGTGGTGC
TCAGGGTGAAGTTGGTGCTTCTGGTGGTGTCCACCACGGTCAGAAACAGCTGGTTGTGCCAGCAGATGCC
GTTGTTGTGGCCCTGGGCCTTGTGCAGCCAGTAGGGCTTGTTGAACAGCTGGCTGTCGCTGGACACCATG
CTGCCGCTGGGGCTGGGGGCGTACACGTAGCTGCTGGGTGTCTCTCTGATGTCGGTGCCCTTGATGTACA
TGTCGGTGGGGATGGTGTCGCCGACCATGCCGCCTCTGTTCCAGAAGTGCCGGGCGAACAGCTGCTCCCG
CCGC
