>Addgene plasmid #52587 | pVITRO-HPV68 L1L2 | addgene partial sequence | sequence record 84552 | FMDV-IRES-R 5'-CTCCGCTACGAAGCAACAGT-3'
GAGCGTGGAGCCAAACGCAGTACAAAGTGTTACCCCTCTAGACCTGGAAAGACCAGGCGGAGTTTCAAGT
TGCACGTTTTGTGTCATTGGGGAAACCTGCTCCTAGACTATCAGCTGGCCACGATGCCGTCGGTGAAAAA
GTAGGGCAGGTGCTTCCGCTTCTTCAGCAGGAAGAACAGCAGGGGCAGGAGGTAGTAATTGCTGCCGTAG
ATGGTGATGGCGAAGGTGGTGTCGATGGGGGTGGAGGGGGTCAGAGGCAGCTGGGGTGTTGTGCTGGGCA
GGACCACGTCAGGGCCGGTGTTCACGGGGGTGTTCCAGGCGGTGCCCAGAGGGATGGTGGTGTTTGTGTA
GGTGGTGCTGGCGGCGCTGGCCAGGCTGGGCACGCTGATGTGGGATCTGGTGGTAAAGGTGGCGTTGTGG
AAGGCGGTATCCAGCACGGTGGTGTTGTCAGTATCGGGAGCGTAGATGTCGTACAGGTTGTCCATGGGGT
CGGCCTGCTCGGGGGCCACCAGGGGCTGCAGCTCGATGCTGTCGGCTGGTGTGATATTGCTGATGTCGTG
GTAGTAGTGCACCTGGGCGCCGATCTGGGTCCCCCGCCTGGTGAACATGGTGGCTTTCTTGCCCACTCTG
CTGAACCGCACGGTGCCCCGTCTGCTGGTCAGGGCGGGTCTGTGCAGCCGCACGATGTCCAGGAAGTCGG
GGTCGGGGGCGATATCGGCGGGCTCATAGGTCAGAGTGGTGTCCACAGGCTCGAAGGCAGGGTTGTCGAA
