>Addgene plasmid #52587 | pVITRO-HPV68 L1L2 | addgene partial sequence | sequence record 84686 | pVITRO-P25F 5'-CAAAGGTATTTTCTAAACCCGTTTC-3'
AAGCAATCCGGAGTATACGGATCCGCCACCATGGTGTCCCACAGAGCCGCCAGACGGAAGCGGGCCAGCG
CCACCGACCTGTACAAGACCTGCAAGCAGAGCGGCACCTGCCCCAGCGACGTGATCAACAAGGTGGAGGG
CACCACACTGGCCGACAAGATCCTGCAGTGGACCAGCCTGGGCATCTTCCTGGGCGGCCTGGGCATTGGC
ACCGGCAGCGGCACAGGCGGCAGAGCCGGCTACATCCCCCTCGGCGGCAAGCCCAACACCGTGGTGGACG
TGTCCCCCGCCAGACCCCCCGTGGTCATCGAGCCCGTGGGCCCCACCGAGCCCAGCATCGTGCAGCTGGT
CGAGGACAGCAGCGTGATCACCTCTGGCACACCCGTCCCCACCTTCACCGGCACCAGCGGCTTCGAGATC
ACCAGCAGCTCCACCACCACCCCTGCCGTGCTGGACATCACCCCCAGCAGCGGCAGCGTGCAGGTGTCCA
GCACCAGCTTCACCAACCCCGCCTTCACCGACCCCACCATCATCGAGGTGCCCCAGACCGGCGAGGTGTC
CGGCAACGTGTTCGTGAGCACCCCCACCTCCGGCACTCACGGCTATGAGGAAATCCCCATGCAGGTGTTC
GCCACCCACGGCACAGGCACAGAACCTATCAGCAGCACCCCCATCCCTGGCGTGTCTCGGGTGGCAGGAC
CCCGGCTCTACTCTAGGGCTCACCAGCAGGTCCGGGTGTCCAACTTCGACTTCGTGACCCACCCCTCTAG
CTTCGTCACCTTCGACAACCCTGCCTTCGAGCCTGTGGACACCACTCTGACCTATGAGCCCGCCGATATC
GCCCCCGACCCCGACTTCCTGGACATCGTGCGG
